>Addgene plasmid #233313 | DEXsynth:3xhA-ccdb + mcherry | addgene full sequence | sequence record 464360 | Addgene NGS Result
CCATGAGCAAACTGAAACGTTTTCATCGCTCTGGAGTGAATACCACGACGATTTCCGGCAGTTTCTACAC
ATATATTCGCAAGATGTGGCGTGTTACGGTGAAAACCTGGCCTATTTCCCTAAAGGGTTTATTGAGAATA
TGTTTTTCGTCTCAGCCAATCCCTGGGTGAGTTTCACCAGTTTTGATTTAAACGTGGCCAATATGGACAA
CTTCTTCGCCCCCGTTTTCACCATGGGCAAATATTATACGCAAGGCGACAAGGTGCTGATGCCGCTGGCG
ATTCAGGTTCATCATGCCGTTTGTGATGGCTTCCATGTCGGCAGAATGCTTAATGAATTACAACAGTACT
GCGATGAGTGGCAGGGCGGGGCGTAAACGCGTGGATCCGGCTTACTAAAAGCCAGATAACAGTATGCGTA
TTTGCGCGCTGATTTTTGCGGTATAAGAATATATACTGATATGTATACCCGAAGTATGTCAAAAAGAGGT
ATGCTATGAAGCAGCGTATTACAGTGACAGTTGACAGCGACAGCTATCAGTTGCTCAAGGCATATATGAT
GTCAATATCTCCGGTCTGGTAAGCACAACCATGCAGAATGAAGCCCGTCGTCTGCGTGCCGAACGCTGGA
AAGCGGAAAATCAGGAAGGGATGGCTGAGGTCGCCCGGTTTATTGAAATGAACGGCTCTTTTGCTGACGA
GAACAGGGGCTGGTGAAATGCAGTTTAAGGTTTACACCTATAAAAGAGAGAGCCGTTATCGTCTGTTTGT
GGATGTACAGAGTGATATTATTGACACGCCCGGGCGACGGATGGTGATCCCCCTGGCCAGTGCACGTCTG
CTGTCAGATAAAGTCTCCCGTGAACTTTACCCGGTGGTGCATATCGGGGATGAAAGCTGGCGCATGATGA
CCACCGATATGGCCAGTGTGCCGGTCTCCGTTATCGGGGAAGAAGTGGCTGATCTCAGCCACCGCGAAAA
TGACATCAAAAACGCCATTAACCTGATGTTCTGGGGAATATAAATGTCAGGCTCCCTTATACACAGCCAG
TCTGCAGGTCGACCATAGTGACTGGATATGTTGTGTTTTACAGTATTATGTAGTCTGTTTTTTATGCAAA
ATCTAATTTAATATATTGATATTTATATCATTTTACGTTTCTCGTTCAGCTTTCTTGTACAAAGTGGTCC
TAGGTTCGGTTCGAGTATTATGGCATTGGGAAAACTGTTTTTCTTGTACCATTTGTTGTGCTTGTAATTT
ACTGTGTTTTTTATTCGGTTTTCGCTATCGAACTGTGAAATGGAAATGGATGGAGAAGAGTTAATGAATG
ATATGGTCCTTTTGTTCATTCTCAAATTAATATTATTTGTTTTTTCTCTTATTTGTTGTGTGTTGAATTT
GAAATTATAAGAGATATGCAAACATTTTGTTTTGAGTAAAAATGTGTCAAATCAAGGTTCCAGAAGGTAA
TTATCCAAGATGTAGCATCAAGAATCCAATGTTTACGGGAAAAACTATGGAAGTATTATGTGAGCTCAGC
AAGAAGCAGATCAATATGCGGCACATATGCAACCTATGTTCAAAAATGAAGAATGTACAGATACAAGATC
CTATACTGCCAGAATACGAAGAAGAATACGTAGAAATTGAAAAAGAAGAACCAGGCGAAGAAAAGAATCT
TGAAGACGTAAGCACTGACGACAACAATGAAAAGAAGAAGATAAGGTCGGTGATTGTGAAAGAGACATAG
AGGACACATGTAAGGTGGAAAATGTAAGGGCGGAAAGTAACCTTATCACAAAGGAATCTTATCCCCCACT
ACTTATCCTTTTATATTTTTCCGTGTCATTTTTGCCCTTGAGTTTTCCTATATAAGGAACCAAGTTCGGC
ATTTGTGAAAACAAGAAAAAATTTGGTGTAAGCTATTTTCTTTGAAGTACTGAGGATACAACTTCAGAGA
AATTTGTAAGTTTGTGATCCGCAAACAAAAATGGTGAGCAAGGGCGAGGAGGATAACATGGCCATCATCA
AGGAGTTCATGCGCTTCAAGGTGCACATGGAGGGCTCCGTGAACGGCCACGAGTTCGAGATCGAGGGCGA
GGGCGAGGGCCGCCCCTACGAGGGCACCCAGACCGCCAAGCTGAAGGTGACCAAGGGTGGCCCCCTGCCC
TTCGCCTGGGACATCCTGTCCCCTCAGTTCATGTACGGCTCCAAGGCCTACGTGAAGCACCCCGCCGACA
TCCCCGACTACTTGAAGCTGTCCTTCCCCGAGGGCTTCAAGTGGGAGCGCGTGATGAACTTCGAGGACGG
CGGCGTGGTGACCGTGACCCAGGACTCCTCCCTGCAGGACGGCGAGTTCATCTACAAGGTGAAGCTGCGC
GGCACCAACTTCCCCTCCGACGGCCCCGTAATGCAGAAGAAGACCATGGGCTGGGAGGCCTCCTCCGAGC
GGATGTACCCCGAGGACGGCGCCCTGAAGGGCGAGATCAAGCAGAGGCTGAAGCTGAAGGACGGCGGCCA
CTACGACGCTGAGGTCAAGACCACCTACAAGGCCAAGAAGCCCGTGCAGCTGCCCGGCGCCTACAACGTC
AACATCAAGTTGGACATCACCTCCCACAACGAGGACTACACCATCGTGGAACAGTACGAACGCGCCGAGG
GCCGCCACTCCACCGGCGGCATGGACGAGCTGTACAAGTGAGATGTGCAGATCGTTCAAACATTTGGCAA
TAAAGTTTCTTAAGATTGAATCCTGTTGCCGGTCTTGCGATGATTATCATATAATTTCTGTTGAATTACG
TTAAGCATGTAATAATTAACATGTAATGCATGACGTTATTTATGAGATGGGTTTTTATGATTAGAGTCCC
GCAATTATACATTTAATACGCGATAGAAAACAAAATATAGCGCGCAAACTAGGATAAATTATCGCGCGCG
GTGTCATCTATGTTACTAGATCCGATGATAAGCTGTCAAACATGAGGGACACGAAGTGGTTTAAACTATC
AGTGTTTGACAGGATATATTGGCGGGTAAACCTAAGAGAAAAGAGCGTTTATTAGAATAATCGGATATTT
AAAAGGGCGTGAAAAGGTTTATCCGTTCGTCCATTTGTATGTGCCAACCACAGGAACCGTAAAAAGGCCG
CGTTGCTGGCGTTTTTCCATAGGCTCCGCCCCCCTGACGAGCATCACAAAAATCGACGCTCAAGTCAGAG
GTGGCGAAACCCGACAGGACTATAAAGATACCAGGCGTTTCCCCCTGGAAGCTCCCTCGTGCGCTCTCCT
GTTCCGACCCTGCCGCTTACCGGATACCTGTCCGCCTTTCTCCCTTCGGGAAGCGTGGCGCTTTCTCATA
GCTCACGCTGTAGGTATCTCAGTTCGGTGTAGGTCGTTCGCTCCAAGCTGGGCTGTGTGCACGAACCCCC
CGTTCAGCCCGACCGCTGCGCCTTATCCGGTAACTATCGTCTTGAGTCCAACCCGGTAAGACACGACTTA
TCGCCACTGGCAGCAGCCACTGGTAACAGGATTAGCAGAGCGAGGTATGTAGGCGGTGCTACAGAGTTCT
TGAAGTGGTGGCCTAACTACGGCTACACTAGAAGGACAGTATTTGGTATCTGCGCTCTGCTGAAGCCAGT
TACCTTCGGAAAAAGAGTTGGTAGCTCTTGATCCGGCAAACAAACCACCGCTGGTAGCGGTGGTTTTTTT
GTTTGCAAGCAGCAGATTACGCGCAGAAAAAAAGGATCTCAAGAAGATCCTTTGATCTTTTCTACGGGGT
CTGACGCTCAGTGGAACGAAAACTCACGTTAAGGGATTTTGGTCATGAGATTATCAAAAAGGATCTTCAC
CTAGATCCTTTTAAATTAAAAATGAAGTTTTAAATCAATCTAAAGTATATATGAGTAAACTTGGTCTGAC
AGCTAAAACAATTCATCCAGTAAAATATAATCGAATATTATGCGCACCCGTGGCCAGGACCCAACGCTGC
CCGAGATGCGCCGCGTGCGGCTGCTGGAGATGGCGGACGCGATGGATATGTTCTGCCAAGGGTTGGTTTG
CGCATTCACAGTTCTCCGCAAGAATTGATTGGCTCCAATTCTTGGAGTGGTGAATCCGTTAGCGAGGTGC
CGCCGGCTTCCATTCAGGTCGAGGTGGCCCGGCTCCATGCACCGCGACGCAACGCGGGGAGGCAGACAAG
GTATAGGGCGGCGCCTACAATCCATGCCAACCCGTTCCATGTGCTCGCCGAGGCGGCATAAATCGCCGTG
ACGATCAGCGGTCCAATGATCGAAGTTAGGCTGGTAAGAGCCGCGAGCGATCCTTGAAGCTGTCCCTGAT
GGTCGTCATCTACCTGCCTGGACAGCATGGCCTGCAACGCGGGCATCCCGATGCCGCCGGAAGCGAGAAG
AATCATAATGGGGAAGGCCATCCAGCCTCGCGTCGCGAACGCCAGCAAGACGTAGCCCAGCGCGTCGGCC
GCCATGCCGGCGATAATGGCCTGCTTCTCGCCGAAACGTTTGGTGGCGGGACCAGTGACGAAGGCTTGAG
CGAGGGCGTGCAAGATTCCGAATACCGCAAGCGACAGGCCGATCATCGTCGCGCTCCAGCGAAAGCGGTC
CTCGCCGAAAATGACCCAGAGCGCTGCCGGCACCTGTCCTACGAGTTGCATGATAAAGAAGACAGTCATA
AGTGCGGCGACGATAGTCATGCCCCGCGCCCACCGGAAGGAGCTGACTGGGTTGAAGGCTCTCAAGGGCA
TCGGTCGACGCTCTCCCTTATGCGACTCCTGCATTAGGAAGCAGCCCAGTAGTAGGTTGAGGCCGTTGAG
CACCGCCGCCGCAAGGAATGGTGCATGCAAGGAGATGGCGCCCAACAGTCCCCCGGCCACGGGGCCTGCC
ACCATACCCACGCCGAAACAAGCGCTCATGAGCCCGAAGTGGCGAGCCCGATCTTCCCCATCGGTGATGT
CGGCGATATAGGCGCCAGCAACCGCACCTGTGGCGCCGGTGATGCCGGCCACGATGCGTCCGGCGTAGAG
GATCCACAGGACGGGTGTGGTCGCCATGATCGCGTAGTCGATAGTGGCTCCAAGTAGCGAAGCGAGCAGG
ACTGGGCGGCGGCCAAAGCGGTCGGACAGTGCTCCGAGAACGGGTGCGCATAGAAATTGCATCAACGCAT
ATAGCGCTAGCAGCACGCCATAGTGACTGGCGATGCTGTCGGAATGGACGATATCCCGCAAGAGGCCCGG
CAGTACCGGCATAACCAAGCCTATGCCTACAGCATCCAGGGTGACGGTGCCGAGGATGACGATGAGCGCA
TTGTTAGATTTCATACACGGTGCCTGACTGCGTTAGCAATTTAACTGTGATAAACTACCGCATTAAAGCT
TATCGATGATAAGCTGTCAAACATGAGAATTCTTGAAAATATTGCGCTGCCATTTTTGGGGTGAGGCCGT
TCGCGGCCGAGGGGCGCAGCCCCTGGGGGGATGGGAGCTCGGTGCCTTGATGTGGGCGCCGGCGGTCGAG
TGGCGACGGCGCGGCTTGTCCGCGCCCTGGTAGATTGCCTGGCCGTAGGCCAGCCATTTTTGAGCGGCCA
GCGGCCGCGATAGGCCGACGCGAAGCGGCGGGGCGTAGGGAGCGCAGCGACCGAAGGGTAGGCGCTTTTT
GCAGCTCTTCGGCTGTGCGCTGGCCAGACAGTTATGCACAGGCCAGGCGGGTTTTAAGAGTTTTAATAAG
TTTTAAAGAGTTTTAGGCGGAAAAATCGCCTTTTTTCTCTTTTATATCAGTCACTTACATGTGTGACCGG
TTCCCAATGTACGGCTTTGGGTTCCCAATGTACGGGTTCCGGTTCCCAATGTACGGCTTTGGGTTCCCAA
TGTACGTGCTATCCACAGGAAAGAAGCTTTTTCGACCTTTTTCCCCTGCTAGGGCAATTTGCCCTAGCAT
CTGCTCCGTACATTAGGAACCGGCGGATGCTTCGCCCTCGATCAGGTTGCGGTAGCGCATGACTAGGATC
GGGCCAGCCTGCCCCGCCTCCTCCTTCAAATCGTACTCCGGCAGGTCATTTGACCCGATCAGCTTGCGCA
CGGTGAAACAGAACTTCTTGAACTCTCCGGCGCTGCCACTGCGTTCGTAGATCGTCTTGAACAACCATCT
GGCTTCTGCCTTGCCTGCGGCGCGGCGTGCCAGGCGGTAGAGAAAACGGCCGATGCCGGGATCGATCAAA
AAGTAATCGGGGTGAACCGTCAGCACGTCCGGGTTCTTGCCTTCTGTGATCTCGCGGTACATCCAATCAG
CTAGCTCGATCTCGATGTACTCCGGCCGCCCGGTTTCGCTCTTTACGATCTTGTAGCGGCTAATCAAGGC
TTCACCCTCGGATACCGTCACCAGGCGGCCGTTCTTGGCCTTCTTCGTACGCTGCATGGCAACGTGCGTG
GTGTTTAACCGAATGCAGGTTTCTACCAGGTCGTCTTTCTGCTTTCCGCCATCGGCTCGCCGGCAGAACT
TGAGTACGTCCGCAACGTGTGGACGGAACACGCGGCCGGGCTTGTCTCCCTTCCCTTCCCGGTATCGGTT
CATGGATTCGGTTAGATGGGAAACCGCCATCAGTACCAGGTCGTAATCCCACACACTGGCCATGCCGGCC
GGCCCTGCGGAAACCTCTACGTGCCCGTCTGGAAGCTCGTAGCGGATCACCTCGCCAGCTCGTCGGTCAC
GCTTCGACAGACGGAAAACGGCCACGTCCATGATGCTGCGACTATCGCGGGTGCCCACGTCATAGAGCAT
CGGAACGAAAAAATCTGGTTGCTCGTCGCCCTTGGGCGGCTTCCTAATCGACGACGCACCGGCTGCCGGC
GGTTGCCGGGATTCTTTGCGGATTCGATCAGCGGCCGCTTGCCACGATTCACCGGGGCGTGCTTCTGCCT
CGATGCGTTGCCGCTGGGCGGCCTGCGCGGCCTTCAACTTCTCCACCAGGTCATCACCCAGCGCCGCGCC
GATTTGTACCGGGCCGGATGGTTTGCGACCGCTCACGCCGATTCCTCGGGCTTGGGGGTTCCAGTGCCAT
TGCAGGGCCGGCAGACAACCCAGCCGCTTACGCCTGGCCAACCGCCCGTTCCTCCACACATGGGGCATTC
CACGGCGTCGGTGCCTGGTTGTTCTTGATTTTCCATGCCGCCTCCTTTAGCCGCTAAAATTCATCTACTC
ATTTATTCATTTGCTCATTTACTCTGGTAGCTGCGCGATGTATTCAGATAGCAGCTCGGTAATGGTCTTG
CCTTGGCGTACCGCGTACATCTTCAGCTTGGTGTGATCCTCCGCCGGCAACTGAAAGTTGACCCGCTTCA
TGGCTGGCGTGTCTGCCAGGCTGGCCAACGTTGCAGCCTTGCTGCTGCGTGCGCTCGGACGGCCGGCACT
TAGCGTGTTTGTGCTTTTGCTCATTTTCTCTTTACCTCATTAACTCAAATGAGTTTTGATTTAATTTCAG
CGGCCAGCGCCTGGACCTCGCGGGCAGCGTCGCCCTCGGGTTCTGATTCAAGAACGGTTGTGCCGGCGGC
GGCAGTGCCTGGGTAGCTCACGCGCTGCGTGATACGGGACTCAAGAATGGGCAGCTCGTACCCGGCCAGC
GCCTCGGCAACCTCACCGCCGATGCGCGTGCCTTTGATCGCCCGCGACACGACAAAGGCCGCTTGTAGCC
TTCCATCCGTGACCTCAATGCGCTGCTTAACCAGCTCCACCAGGTCGGCGGTGGCCCATATGTCGTAAGG
GCTTGGCTGCACCGGAATCAGCACGAAGTCGGCTGCCTTGATCGCGGACACAGCCAAGTCCGCCGCCTGG
GGCGCTCCGTCGATCACTACGAAGTCGCGCCGGCCGATGGCCTTCACGTCGCGGTCAATCGTCGGGCGGT
CGATGCCGACAACGGTTAGCGGTTGATCTTCCCGCACGGCCGCCCAATCGCGGGCACTGCCCTGGGGATC
GGAATCGACTAACAGAACATCGGCCCCGGCGAGTTGCAGGGCGCGGGCTAGATGGGTTGCGATGGTCGTC
TTGCCTGACCCGCCTTTCTGGTTAAGTACAGCGATAACCTTCATGCGTTCCCCTTGCGTATTTGTTTATT
TACTCATCGCATCATATACGCAGCGACCGCATGACGCAAGCTGTTTTACTCAAATACACATCACCTTTTT
AGACGGCGGCGCTCGGTTTCTTCAGCGGCCAAGCTGGCCGGCCAGGCCGCCAGCTTGGCATCAGACAAAC
CGGCCAGGATTTCATGCAGCCGCACGGCTGATGGGCTGCCTGTATCGAGTGGTGATTTTGTGCCGAGCTG
CCGGTCGGGGAGCTGTTGGCTGGCTGGTGGCAGGATATATTGTGGTGTAAACAAATTGACGCTTAGACAA
CTTAATAACACATTGCGGACGTTTTTAATGTACTGGGGTGGATGCAGTGGGCCCCACTCTGTGGAAGACA
ATGCCTCCGGAGTAACAGATAAAGCGAAGCTTGAAGGTGCATGTGACTCCGTCAAGATTACGAAACCGCC
AACTACCACGCAAATTGCAATTCTCAATTTCCTAGAAGGACTCTCCGAAAATGCATCCAATACCAAATAT
TACCCGTGTCATAGGCACCAAGTGACACCATACATGAACACGCGTCACAATATGACTGGAGAAGGGTTCC
ACACCTTATGCTATAAAACGCCCCACACCCCTCCTCCTTCCTTCGCAGTTCAATTCCAATATATTCCATT
CTCTCTGTGTATTTCCCTACCTCTCCCTTCAAGGTTAGTCGATTTCTTCTGTTTTTCTTCTTCGTTCTTT
CCATGAATTGTGTATGTTCTTTGATCAATACGATGTTGATTTGATTGTGTTTTGTTTGGTTTCATCGATC
TTCAATTTTCATAATCAGATTCAGCTTTTATTATCTTTACAACAACGTCCTTAATTTGATGATTCTTTAA
TCGTAGATTTGCTCTAATTAGAGCTTTTTCATGTCAGATCCCTTTACAACAAGCCTTAATTGTTGATTCA
TTAATCGTAGATTAGGGCTTTTTTCATTGATTACTTCAGATCCGTTAAACGTAACCATAGATCAGGGCTT
TTTCATGAATTACTTCAGATCCGTTAAACAACAGCCTTATTTTTTATACTTCTGTGGTTTTTCAAGAAAT
TGTTCAGATCCGTTGACAAAAAGCCTTATTCGTTGATTCTATATCGTTTTTCGAGAGATATTGCTCAGAT
CTGTTAGCAACTGCCTTGTTTGTTGATTCTATTGCCGTGGATTAGGGTTTTTTTTCACGAGATTGCTTCA
GATCCGTACTTAAGATTACGTAATGGATTTTGATTCTGATTTATCTGTGATTGTTGACTCGACAGCGGCC
GCACCGGCGCGCCATGGCAGATCCAATGAAGCTACTGTCTTCTATCGAACAAGCATGCGATATTTGCCGA
CTTAAAAAGCTCAAGTGCTCCAAAGAAAAACCGAAGTGCGCCAAGTGTCTGAAGAACAACTGGGAGTGTC
GCTACTCTCCCAAAACCAAAAGATCTCCGCTGACTAGGGCACATCTGACAGAAGTGGAATCAAGGCTAGA
AAGACTGGAACAGCTATTTCTACTGATTTTTCCAAGGTCGAGCGCCCCCCCGACCGATGTCAGCCTGGGG
GACGAGCTCCACTTAGACGGCGAGGACGTGGCGATGGCGCATGCCGACGCGCTAGACGATTTCGATCTGG
ACATGTTGGGGGACGGGGATTCCCCGGGTCCGGGATTTACCCCCCACGACTCCGCCCCCTACGGCGCTCT
GGATATGGCCGACTTCGAGTTTGAGCAGATGTTTACCGATGCCCTTGGAATTGACGAGTACGGTGGGGAT
CCAATTCAGCAAGCCACTGCAGGAGTCTCACAAGACACTTCGGAAAATCCTAACAAAACAATAGTTCCTG
CTGCATTACCACAGCTCACCCCTACCTTGGTGTCACTGCTGGAGGTGATTGAACCCGAGGTGTTGTATGC
AGGATATGATAGCTCTGTTCCAGATTCAGCATGGAGAATTATGACCACACTCAACATGTTAGGTGGGCGT
CAAGTGATTGCAGCAGTGAAATGGGCAAAGGCGATACCAGGCTTCAGAAACTTACACCTGGATGACCAAA
TGACCCTGCTACAGTACTCATGGATGTTTCTCATGGCATTTGCCCTGGGTTGGAGATCATACAGACAATC
AAGTGGAAACCTGCTCTGCTTTGCTCCTGATCTGATTATTAATGAGCAGAGAATGTCTCTACCCTGCATG
TATGACCAATGTAAACACATGCTGTTTGTCTCCTCTGAATTACAAAGATTGCAGGTATCCTATGAAGAGT
ATCTCTGTATGAAAACCTTACTGCTTCTCTCCTCAGTTCCTAAGGAAGGTCTGAAGAGCCAAGAGTTATT
TGATGAGATTCGAATGACTTATATCAAAGAGCTAGGAAAAGCCATCGTCAAAAGGGAAGGGAACTCCAGT
CAGAACTGGCAACGGTTTTACCAACTGACAAAGCTTCTGGACTCCATGCATGAGGTGGTTGAGAATCTCC
TTACCTACTGCTTCCAGACATTTTTGGATAAGACCATGAGTATTGAATTCCCAGAGATGTTAGCTGAAAT
CATCACTAATCAGATACCAAAATATTCAAATGGAAATATCAAAAAGCTTCTGTTTCATCAAAAATGACTC
GACCTAACTGAGTAAGCTAGCTTGTTCGAGTATTATGGCATTGGGAAAACTGTTTTTCTTGTACCATTTG
TTGTGCTTGTAATTTACTGTGTTTTTTATTCGGTTTTCGCTATCGAACTGTGAAATGGAAATGGATGGAG
AAGAGTTAATGAATGATATGGTCCTTTTGTTCATTCTCAAATTAATATTATTTGTTTTTTCTCTTATTTG
TTGTGTGTTGAATTTGAAATTATAAGAGATATGCAAACATTTTGTTTTGAGTAAAAATGTGTCAAATCGT
GGCCTCTAATGACCGAAGTTAATATGAGGAGTAAAACACTAGATCCCCAAACAAGCTTGAAACTGAAGGC
GGGAAACGACAATCTGATCATGAGCGGAGAATTAAGGGAGTCACGTTATGACCCCCGCCGATGACGCGGG
ACAAGCCGTTTTACGTTTGGAACTGACATATGAAAATATTTTTTAATGCATTTTATGACTTGCCAATTGA
TTGACAACATGCATCAATCCGCGGTTATGACTCTCTTAAGAGAGTCATGAATTCGAGCGGGAATTGATCC
CCCCTCGACAGCTTGCATGCCGGTCGACTCTAGAGGATCCGGGTGACAGCCCTCCGACGGGTGACAGCCC
TCCGACGGGTGACAGCCCTCCGAATTCTAGAGGATCCGGGTGACAGCCCTCCGACGGGTGACAGCCCTCC
GACGGGTGACAGCCCTCCGAATTCGAGCTCAGTACCCGGGGATCTGTCGACCTCGATCGAGATCTTCGCA
AGACCCTTCCTCTATATAAGGAAGTTCATTTCATTTGGAGAGGACACGCTGAAGCTAGTCGACTCTAGCC
TCGAATCCTTAGGTACCATGAGCGGGTTAATTAACATCTTTTACCCATACGATGTTCCTGACTATGCGGG
CTATCCCTATGACGTCCCGGACTATGCAGGATCCTATCCATATGACGTTCCAGATTACGCTGCTCAGTGC
AGCGCTGTTATCACAAGTTTGTACAAAAAAGCTGAACGAGAAACGTAAAATGATATAAATATCAATATAT
TAAATTAGATTTTGCATAAAAAACAGACTACATAATACTGTAAAACACAACATATCCAGTCACTATGGCG
GCCCCTCGAGGGGCCGCATTAGGCACCCCAGGCTTTACACTTTATGCTTCCGGCTCGTATAATGTGTGGA
TTTTGAGTTAGGATCCGTCGAGATTTTCAGGAGCTAAGGAAGCTAAAATGGAGAAAAAAATCACTGGATA
TACCACCGTTGATATATCCCAATGGCATCGTAAAGAACATTTTGAGGCATTTCAGTCAGTTGCTCAATGT
ACCTATAACCAGACCGTTCAGCTGGATATTACGGCCTTTTTAAAGACCGTAAAGAAAAATAAGCACAAGT
TTTATCCGGCCTTTATTCACATTCTTGCCCGCCTGATGAATGCTCATCCGGAATTCCGTATGGCAATGAA
AGACGGTGAGCTGGTGATATGGGATAGTGTTCACCCTTGTTACACCGTTTT
Features (pLannotate 1.2.2; 36 found; start..end, strand, type, name):
    555..713     +  CDS            ccdA (fragment): CCDA_ECO57 - Also known as H, letA. Experimental evidence at protein level: Swiss-Prot protein existence level 1. Antitoxin component of a type II toxin-antitoxin (TA) system which inhibits the post-segregational killing (PSK) of plasmid-free cells, also referred to as a plasmid addiction system. Binds to and blocks the activity of CcdB; will also remove bound CcdB protein from the CcdB-GyrA complex by forming a CcdA-CcdB complex, a process termed rejuvenation. Functions as a transcriptional corepressor for the ccdAB operon, repression also requires CcdB (By similarity). From Escherichia coli
    718..1020    +  CDS            ccdB: CCDB_ECOLI - Also known as G, letB, letD. Experimental evidence at protein level: Swiss-Prot protein existence level 1. Toxic component of a type II toxin-antitoxin (TA) system, functioning in plasmid maintainence. Responsible for the post- segregational killing (PSK) of plasmid-free cells, also referred to as a plasmid addiction system. Half-life of over 2 hours. Cell killing by CcdB is accompanied by filamentation, defects in chromosome and plasmid segregation, defects in cell division, formation of anucleate cells, decreased DNA synthesis and plasmid loss. Interferes with the activity of DN
   1064..1188    -  protein_bind   attR2: mutant version of attR; recombination site for the Gateway® LR reaction LR Clonase™
   1199..1453    +  terminator     E9 terminator (fragment): terminator and polyadenylation signal from the pea rbcS-E9 gene
   1448..1747    +  CDS            IBMP_CSVMV (fragment): Protein inferred from homology: Swiss-Prot protein existence level 3. Enhances the translation of downstream ORFs on polycistronic mRNAs derived from cassava vein mosaic virus. From Cassava vein mosaic virus (CsVMV).
   1991..2698    +  CDS            mCherry: mCherry is a basic (constitutively fluorescent) red fluorescent protein published in 2004, derived from Discosoma sp.. It is reported to be a very rapidly-maturing monomer with low acid sensitivity.
   2710..2962    +  terminator     NOS terminator: nopaline synthase terminator and poly(A) signal
   3017..3041    +  misc_feature   RB T-DNA repeat: right border repeat from nopaline C58 T-DNA
   3164..3752    -  rep_origin     ori: high-copy-number ColE1/pMB1/pBR322/pUC origin of replication
   3923..3951    -  CDS            KanR (fragment): aminoglycoside phosphotransferase; aphA-3; confers resistance to kanamycin
   4144..5334    -  CDS            TcR: tetracycline efflux protein; tet; confers resistance to tetracycline
   5382..5410    -  promoter       tet promoter: E. coli promoter for tetracycline efflux protein gene
   5437..5497    -  rep_origin     oriV (fragment): incP origin of replication
   5703..5897    -  rep_origin     pVS1 oriV: origin of replication for the Pseudomonas plasmid pVS1 (Heeb et al., 2000)
   5963..7036    -  CDS            pVS1 RepA: replication protein from the Pseudomonas plasmid pVS1 (Heeb et al., 2000)
   7465..8094    -  CDS            pVS1 StaA: stability protein from the Pseudomonas plasmid pVS1 (Heeb et al., 2000)
   8358..8382    +  misc_feature   LB T-DNA repeat: left border repeat from nopaline C58 T-DNA
   9406..9623    +  CDS            GAL4 DNA binding domain (fragment): DNA binding domain of the GAL4 transcriptional activator; Saccharomyces cerevisiae GAL4 (truncated)
   9634..9867    +  CDS            VP16 AD: transcriptional activation domain of herpes simplex virus protein VP16 (Triezenberg et al., 1988; Cousens et al., 1989); UL48
   9874..10704   +  CDS            Nr3c1 (fragment): GCR_RAT - Also known as Grl. Experimental evidence at protein level: Swiss-Prot protein existence level 1. [Isoform A]: Has transcriptional activation and repression activity. Mediates glucocorticoid-induced apoptosis. Promotes accurate chromosome segregation during mitosis. May act as a tumor suppressor. May play a negative role in adipogenesis through the regulation of lipolytic and antilipogenic gene expression. From Rattus norvegicus (Rat).
  10734..11030   +  terminator     E9 terminator (fragment): terminator and polyadenylation signal from the pea rbcS-E9 gene
  11159..11217   +  terminator     E9 terminator (fragment): terminator and polyadenylation signal from the pea rbcS-E9 gene
  11292..11310   -  misc_feature   MCS (fragment): pUC18/19 multiple cloning site
  11310..11327   +  protein_bind   UAS (fragment): upstream activating sequence mediating Gal4-dependent induction Gal4
  11328..11345   +  protein_bind   UAS (fragment): upstream activating sequence mediating Gal4-dependent induction Gal4
  11346..11364   +  protein_bind   UAS (fragment): upstream activating sequence mediating Gal4-dependent induction Gal4
  11377..11394   +  protein_bind   UAS (fragment): upstream activating sequence mediating Gal4-dependent induction Gal4
  11395..11412   +  protein_bind   UAS (fragment): upstream activating sequence mediating Gal4-dependent induction Gal4
  11413..11431   +  protein_bind   UAS (fragment): upstream activating sequence mediating Gal4-dependent induction Gal4
  11429..11454   +  misc_feature   MCS (fragment): pUC18/19 multiple cloning site
  11478..11524   +  promoter       minimal CaMV 35S promoter: minimal 35S promoter from cauliflower mosaic virus
  11592..11681   +  CDS            3xHA: three tandem HA epitope tags
  11703..11827   +  protein_bind   attR1: mutant version of attR; recombination site for the Gateway® LR reaction LR Clonase™
  11864..11894   +  promoter       lac UV5 promoter: E. coli lac promoter with an "up" mutation
  11918..11947   +  promoter       cat promoter (fragment): promoter of the E. coli cat gene encoding chloramphenicol acetyltransferase
  11948..376     +  CDS            CmR (across the origin): chloramphenicol acetyltransferase; cat; confers resistance to chloramphenicol
