[The description below was written by a language model from this plasmid's Addgene catalogue record and pLannotate feature annotations shown in this document.]
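Description:
DEXsynth:3xhA-ccdb + mcherry is a 12.2 kb Gateway destination vector built on the pICH75322 backbone and organised as a plant binary (T-DNA) plasmid. The feature table shows nopaline-type left and right border repeats flanking the payload. Outside them sit a high-copy ColE1/pUC-type origin for E. coli and the pVS1 origin with its RepA and StaA genes, a replicon commonly used for maintenance in Agrobacterium. The backbone carries a tetracycline efflux gene under the tet promoter, and the Gateway cassette adds chloramphenicol resistance. Because the cassette also encodes the CcdB gyrase toxin, the empty vector has to be propagated in a ccdB-tolerant strain.

The T-DNA carries a dexamethasone-inducible two-component system. One unit encodes a GVG-type chimeric activator made of the GAL4 DNA-binding domain, the VP16 activation domain and a fragment of the rat glucocorticoid receptor, followed by a pea rbcS-E9 terminator. The promoter driving this activator is not annotated. The responder unit consists of six GAL4 UAS copies upstream of a minimal CaMV 35S promoter, then a 3xHA tag, then the attR1–CmR–ccdB–attR2 cassette and another E9 terminator. An LR reaction replaces the cassette with a gene of interest, fused in frame to the N-terminal 3xHA tag, and ccdB counter-selects non-recombined plasmids. Dexamethasone binding to the receptor domain should then activate GVG and switch on the tagged gene. A separate mCherry gene with a NOS terminator serves as a visual marker. It lies downstream of a region matching cassava vein mosaic virus sequence, which probably represents the CsVMV promoter. No plant-selectable resistance gene is annotated, so mCherry appears to be the means of identifying transformed tissue.
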