Addgene plasmid #233313: DEXsynth:3xhA-ccdb + mcherry
Purpose: GATEWAY compatible vector with a dexamethasone (DEX)-inducible promoter driving in frame epitope fusion of 3xHA tag paired with ccdb selection toxin and mCherry marker
Depositing lab: Thomas Baum. Depositing organization: Iowa State University.
Backbone
  Vector backbone: pICH75322
  Vector type: Gateway destination
Growth in bacteria
  Bacterial resistance: Chloramphenicol and Tetracycline, 25 & 10 μg/mL
  Growth temperature: 37°C
  Growth strain: ccdB Survival
  Copy number: High Copy
Gene/Insert
  Gene/Insert name: DEXsynth:3xhA-ccdb + mcherry
  Species: Other
  Tag / fusion protein: 3xHA (N terminal on insert)
  Cloning method: Gateway Cloning
Terms and licenses: Academic/Nonprofit Terms; Industry Terms: Not Available to Industry
Depositor comments: This plasmid contains the Gateway technology from Invitrogen; Invitrogen requires purchasing of Gateway Clonase for carrying out the Gateway recombinational cloning reaction http://www.invitrogen.comPlease note that the full plasmid sequence is provided as a reference only, and may not match the exact sequence of the plasmid.
How to cite: DEXsynth:3xhA-ccdb + mcherry was a gift from Thomas Baum (Addgene plasmid # 233313 ; http://n2t.net/addgene:233313 ; RRID:Addgene_233313)
